>Addgene plasmid #49201 | mCh-Rab5 | addgene full sequence | sequence record 203256 | Addgene NGS Result
CATGCATTAGTTATTAATAGTAATCAATTACGGGGTCATTAGTTCATAGCCCATATATGGAGTTCCGCGT
TACATAACTTACGGTAAATGGCCCGCCTGGCTGACCGCCCAACGACCCCCGCCCATTGACGTCAATAATG
ACGTATGTTCCCATAGTAACGCCAATAGGGACTTTCCATTGACGTCAATGGGTGGAGTATTTACGGTAAA
CTGCCCACTTGGCAGTACATCAAGTGTATCATATGCCAAGTACGCCCCCTATTGACGTCAATGACGGTAA
ATGGCCCGCCTGGCATTATGCCCAGTACATGACCTTATGGGACTTTCCTACTTGGCAGTACATCTACGTA
TTAGTCATCGCTATTACCATGGTGATGCGGTTTTGGCAGTACATCAATGGGCGTGGATAGCGGTTTGACT
CACGGGGATTTCCAAGTCTCCACCCCATTGACGTCAATGGGAGTTTGTTTTGGCACCAAAATCAACGGGA
CTTTCCAAAATGTCGTAACAACTCCGCCCCATTGACGCAAATGGGCGGTAGGCGTGTACGGTGGGAGGTC
TATATAAGCAGAGCTGGTTTAGTGAACCGTCAGATCCGCTAGCATGGTGAGCAAGGGCGAGGAGGATAAC
ATGGCCATCATCAAGGAGTTCATGCGCTTCAAGGTGCACATGGAGGGCTCCGTGAACGGCCACGAGTTCG
AGATCGAGGGCGAGGGCGAGGGCCGCCCCTACGAGGGCACCCAGACCGCCAAGCTGAAGGTGACCAAGGG
TGGCCCCCTGCCCTTCGCCTGGGACATCCTGTCCCCTCAGTTCATGTACGGCTCCAAGGCCTACGTGAAG
CACCCCGCCGACATCCCCGACTACTTGAAGCTGTCCTTCCCCGAGGGCTTCAAGTGGGAGCGCGTGATGA
ACTTCGAGGACGGCGGCGTGGTGACCGTGACCCAGGACTCCTCCCTGCAGGACGGCGAGTTCATCTACAA
GGTGAAGCTGCGCGGCACCAACTTCCCCTCCGACGGCCCCGTAATGCAGAAGAAGACCATGGGCTGGGAG
GCCTCCTCCGAGCGGATGTACCCCGAGGACGGCGCCCTGAAGGGCGAGATCAAGCAGAGGCTGAAGCTGA
AGGACGGCGGCCACTACGACGCTGAGGTCAAGACCACCTACAAGGCCAAGAAGCCCGTGCAGCTGCCCGG
CGCCTACAACGTCAACATCAAGTTGGACATCACCTCCCACAACGAGGACTACACCATCGTGGAACAGTAC
GAACGCGCCGAGGGCCGCCACTCCACCGGCGGCATGGACGAGCTGTACAAGAGATCCACTAGCAGAAGCA
CAGCTAGGCCCAATGGGCAACCCCAGGCCAGCAAAATTTGCCAGTTCAAATTGGTCCTGCTGGGAGAATC
TGCAGTGGGAAAGTCAAGCCTGGTATTACGTTTTGTCAAAGGGCAGTTCCATGAGTACCAGGAGAGCACC
ATTGGAGCGGCCTTCCTCACCCAGTCCGTTTGTCTAGATGACACAACAGTGAAGTTTGAGATCTGGGACA
CAGCTGGGCAGGAGCGATATCACAGCTTAGCCCCCATGTACTACAGGGGTGCCCAAGCTGCAATCGTGGT
TTACGACATTACTAATCAGGAAACCTTTGCCCGAGCAAAGACATGGGTGAAGGAACTACAGCGACAGGCC
AGTCCTAGCATCGTTATTGCCCTGGCAGGGAACAAAGCTGACCTGGCCAACAAACGTATGGTGGAGTATG
AAGAGGCCCAGGCATATGCAGATGACAACAGCTTATTGTTCATGGAGACTTCAGCCAAGACAGCTATGAA
CGTGAATGATCTCTTCCTGGCAATAGCTAAGAAGTTGCCAAAGAGTGAACCCCAGAATCTGGGAGGTGCA
GCAGGCCGAAGCCGGGGTGTGGATCTCCATGAACAGTCCCAGCAGAACAAGAGCCAGTGTTGTAGCAACT
GAGGTACCGCGGGCCCGGGATCCACCGGTCATGGTGAGCAAGGGCGCCGAGCTGTTCACCGGCATCGTGC
CCATCCTGATCGAGCTGAATGGCGATGTGAATGGCCACAAGTTCAGCGTGAGCGGCGAGGGCGAGGGCGA
TGCCACCTACGGCAAGCTGACCCTGAAGTTCATCTGCACCACCGGCAAGCTGCCTGTGCCCTGGCCCACC
CTGGTGACCACCCTGAGCTACGGCGTGCAGTGCTTCTCACGCTACCCCGATCACATGAAGCAGCACGACT
TCTTCAAGAGCGCCATGCCTGAGGGCTACATCCAGGAGCGCACCATCTTCTTCGAGGATGACGGCAACTA
CAAGTCGCGCGCCGAGGTGAAGTTCGAGGGCGATACCCTGGTGAATCGCATCGAGCTGACCGGCACCGAT
TTCAAGGAGGATGGCAACATCCTGGGCAATAAGATGGAGTACAACTACAACGCCCACAATGTGTACATCA
TGACCGACAAGGCCAAGAATGGCATCAAGGTGAACTTCAAGATCCGCCACAACATCGAGGATGGCAGCGT
GCAGCTGGCCGACCACTACCAGCAGAATACCCCCATCGGCGATGGCCCTGTGCTGCTGCCCGATAACCAC
TACCTGTCCACCCAGAGCGCCCTGTCCAAGGACCCCAACGAGAAGCGCGATCACATGATCTACTTCGGCT
TCGTGACCGCCGCCGCCATCACCCACGGCATGGATGAGCTGTACAAGTGAGCGGCCGCGACTCTAGATCA
TAATCAGCCATACCACATTTGTAGAGGTTTTACTTGCTTTAAAAAACCTCCCACACCTCCCCCTGAACCT
GAAACATAAAATGAATGCAATTGTTGTTGTTAACTTGTTTATTGCAGCTTATAATGGTTACAAATAAAGC
AATAGCATCACAAATTTCACAAATAAAGCATTTTTTTCACTGCATTCTAGTTGTGGTTTGTCCAAACTCA
TCAATGTATCTTAAGGCGTAAATTGTAAGCGTTAATATTTTGTTAAAATTCGCGTTAAATTTTTGTTAAA
TCAGCTCATTTTTTAACCAATAGGCCGAAATCGGCAAAATCCCTTATAAATCAAAAGAATAGACCGAGAT
AGGGT
[37 nt withheld, positions 3086-3122]
AAAGAACGTGGACTCCAACGTCAAAGG
[49 nt withheld, positions 3150-3198]
T
[91 nt withheld, positions 3200-3290]
G
[124 nt withheld, positions 3292-3415]
CAGGTGGCACTTTTCGGGGAAATGTGCGCGGAACCCCTATTTGTTTATTTTTCTAAATACATTCAAATAT
GTATCCGCTCATGAGACAATAACCCTGATAAATGCTTCAATAATATTGAAAAAGGAAGAGTCCTGAGGCG
GAAAGAACCAGCTGTGGAATGTGTGTCAGTTAGGGTGTGGAAAGTCCCCAGGCTCCCCAGCAGGCAGAAG
TATGCAAAGCATGCATCTCAATTAGTCAGCAACCAGGTGTGGAAAGTCCCCAGGCTCCCCAGCAGGCAGA
AGTATGCAAAGCATGCATCTCAATTAGTCAGCAACCATAGTCCCGCCCCTAACTCCGCCCATCCCGCCCC
TAACTCCGCCCAGTTCCGCCCATTCTCCGCCCCATGGCTGACTAATTTTTTTTATTTATGCAGAGGCCGA
GGCCGCCTCGGCCTCTGAGCTATTCCAGAAGTAGTGAGGAGGCTTTTTTGGAGGCCTAGGCTTTTGCAAA
GATCGATCAAGAGACAGGATGAGGATCGTTTCGCATGATTGAACAAGATGGATTGCACGCAGGTTCTCCG
GCCGCTTGGGTGGAGAGGCTATTCGGCTATGACTGGGCACAACAGACAATCGGCTGCTCTGATGCCGCCG
TGTTCCGGCTGTCAGCGCAGGGGCGCCCGGTTCTTTTTGTCAAGACCGACCTGTCCGGTGCCCTGAATGA
ACTGCAAGACGAGGCAGCGCGGCTATCGTGGCTGGCCACGACGGGCGTTCCTTGCGCAGCTGTGCTCGAC
GTTGTCACTGAAGCGGGAAGGGACTGGCTGCTATTGGGCGAAGTGCCGGGGCAGGATCTCCTGTCATCTC
ACCTTGCTCCTGCCGAGAAAGTATCCATCATGGCTGATGCAATGCGGCGGCTGCATACGCTTGATCCGGC
TACCTGCCCATTCGACCACCAAGCGAAACATCGCATCGAGCGAGCACGTACTCGGATGGAAGCCGGTCTT
GTCGATCAGGATGATCTGGACGAAGAGCATCAGGGGCTCGCGCCAGCCGAACTGTTCGCCAGGCTCAAGG
CGAGCATGCCCGACGGCGAGGATCTCGTCGTGACCCATGGCGATGCCTGCTTGCCGAATATCATGGTGGA
AAATGGCCGCTTTTCTGGATTCATCGACTGTGGCCGGCTGGGTGTGGCGGACCGCTATCAGGACATAGCG
TTGGCTACCCGTGATATTGCTGAAGAGCTTGGCGGCGAATGGGCTGACCGCTTCCTCGTGCTTTACGGTA
TCGCCGCTCCCGATTCGCAGCGCATCGCCTTCTATCGCCTTCTTGACGAGTTCTTCTGAGCGGGACTCTG
GGGTTCGAAATGACCGACCAAGCGACGCCCAACCTGCCATCACGAGATTTCGATTCCACCGCCGCCTTCT
ATGAAAGGTTGGGCTTCGGAATCGTTTTCCGGGACGCCGGCTGGATGATCCTCCAGCGCGGGGATCTCAT
GCTGGAGTTCTTCGCCCACCCTAGGGGGAGGCTAACTGAAACACGGAAGGAGACAATACCGGAAGGAACC
CGCGCTATGACGGCAATAAAAAGACAGAATAAAACGCACGGTGTTGGGTCGTTTGTTCATAAACGCGGGG
TTCGGTCCCAGGGCTGGCACTCTGTCGATACCCCACCGAGACCCCATTGGGGCCAATACGCCCGCGTTTC
TTCCTTTTCCCCACCCCACCCCCCAAGTTCGGGTGAAGGCCCAGGGCTCGCAGCCAACGTCGGGGCGGCA
GGCCCTGCCATAGCCTCAGGTTACTCATATATACTTTAGATTGATTTAAAACTTCATTTTTAATTTAAAA
GGATCTAGGTGAAGATCCTTTTTGATAATCTCATGACCAAAATCCCTTAACGTGAGTTTTCGTTCCACTG
AGCGTCAGACCCCGTAGAAAAGATCAAAGGATCTTCTTGAGATCCTTTTTTTCTGCGCGTAATCTGCTGC
TTGCAAACAAAAAAACCACCGCTACCAGCGGTGGTTTGTTTGCCGGATCAAGAGCTACCAACTCTTTTTC
CGAAGGTAACTGGCTTCAGCAGAGCGCAGATACCAAATACTGTTCTTCTAGTGTAGCCGTAGTTAGGCCA
CCACTTCAAGAACTCTGTAGCACCGCCTACATACCTCGCTCTGCTAATCCTGTTACCAGTGGCTGCTGCC
AGTGGCGATAAGTCGTGTCTTACCGGGTTGGACTCAAGACGATAGTTACCGGATAAGGCGCAGCGGTCGG
GCTGAACGGGGGGTTCGTGCACACAGCCCAGCTTGGAGCGAACGACCTACACCGAACTGAGATACCTACA
GCGTGAGCTATGAGAAAGCGCCACGCTTCCCGAAGGGAGAAAGGCGGACAGGTATCCGGTAAGCGGCAGG
GTCGGAACAGGAGAGCGCACGAGGGAGCTTCCAGGGGGAAACGCCTGGTATCTTTATAGTCCTGTCGGGT
TTCGCCACCTCTGACTTGAGCGTCGATTTTTGTGATGCTCGTCAGGGGGGCGGAGCCTATGGAAAAACGC
CAGCAACGCGGCCTTTTTACGGTTCCTGGCCTTTTGCTGGCCTTTTGCTCACATGTTCTTTCCTGCGTTA
TCCCCTGATTCTGTGGATAACCGTATTACCGC
Features (pLannotate 1.2.2; 16 found; start..end, strand, type, name):
     68..371     +  enhancer       CMV enhancer: human cytomegalovirus immediate early enhancer
    372..575     +  promoter       CMV promoter: human cytomegalovirus (CMV) immediate early promoter
    604..1311    +  CDS            mCherry: mCherry is a basic (constitutively fluorescent) red fluorescent protein published in 2004, derived from Discosoma sp.. It is reported to be a very rapidly-maturing monomer with low acid sensitivity.
   1318..1959    +  CDS            RAB5B: RAB5B_HUMAN - Experimental evidence at protein level: Swiss-Prot protein existence level 1. Protein transport. Probably involved in vesicular traffic. From Homo sapiens (Human).
   1963..1989    +  misc_feature   MCS (fragment): multiple cloning site
   1991..2710    +  CDS            AcGFP1: Aequorea coerulescens GFP mammalian codon-optimized
   2726..2809    +  CDS            large T antigen (fragment): large T antigen from SV40 (simian virus 40)
   2832..2953    +  polyA_signal   SV40 poly(A) signal: SV40 polyadenylation signal
   2987..3415    -  rep_origin     f1 ori (sequence partly withheld): f1 bacteriophage origin of replication; arrow indicates direction of (+) strand synthesis
   3442..3546    +  promoter       AmpR promoter: bla
   3548..3905    +  promoter       SV40 promoter: SV40 enhancer and early promoter
   3940..4734    +  CDS            NeoR/KanR: aminoglycoside phosphotransferase from Tn5; aph(3')-II (or nptII); confers resistance to neomycin, kanamycin, and G418 (Geneticin®)
   4755..4907    +  CDS            ble (fragment): BLE_KLEPN - Experimental evidence at protein level: Swiss-Prot protein existence level 1. Binding protein with a strong affinity to the bleomycin family of antibiotics. Binds to CL990; an antimitotic-antibiotic compound. From Klebsiella pneumoniae.
   4966..5013    +  polyA_signal   HSV TK poly(A) signal: herpes simplex virus thymidine kinase polyadenylation signal (Cole and Stacy, 1985)
   5104..5120    -  polyA_signal   bGH poly(A) signal (fragment): bovine growth hormone polyadenylation signal
   5342..5930    +  rep_origin     ori: high-copy-number ColE1/pMB1/pBR322/pUC origin of replication
