[The description below was written by a language model from this plasmid's Addgene catalogue record and pLannotate feature annotations shown in this document.]
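Description:
mCh-Rab5 is a mammalian expression plasmid of about 6 kb for producing human Rab5 (annotated as RAB5B, a small Ras-family GTPase involved in vesicular traffic) fused at its N terminus to the red fluorescent protein mCherry. It was built on the mCh-alpha tubulin backbone, with Rab5 taking the place of the fusion partner. The human cytomegalovirus immediate early enhancer and promoter drive the mCherry coding sequence, which is followed almost directly by the RAB5B open reading frame. An SV40 polyadenylation signal lies further downstream.

The feature table also detects an AcGFP1 coding sequence after a short multiple cloning site remnant immediately downstream of RAB5B, followed by a small SV40 large T antigen fragment. The catalogue entry does not mention a GFP. This element looks like a leftover of the parental vector, but the record does not state whether it is translated or lies behind a stop codon ending the Rab5 reading frame.

In bacteria the plasmid replicates from a high-copy ColE1/pUC-type origin, and it also carries an f1 phage origin. A single Tn5 NeoR/KanR aminoglycoside phosphotransferase gene, terminated by an HSV TK polyadenylation signal, serves both hosts. A bacterial bla-type promoter expresses it for kanamycin selection in E. coli, and the SV40 enhancer/early promoter expresses it for G418 selection of transfected mammalian cells. Small ble and bGH poly(A) fragments are annotated, and these appear to be vestigial.

Rab5 is widely used as an early endosome marker. A construct like this is therefore typically transfected into cultured cells to visualise those compartments by live or fixed fluorescence microscopy, consistent with the associated study of organelle dynamics.
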