Addgene plasmid #49201: mCh-Rab5
Purpose: expression of Rab5 fused to mCherry
Depositing lab: Gia Voeltz. Depositing organization: University of Colorado, Boulder. Publication: ER sliding dynamics and ER-mitochondrial contacts occur on acetylated microtubules. Friedman JR, Webster BM, Mastronarde DN, Verhey KJ, Voeltz GK. J Cell Biol. 2010 Aug 9;190(3):363-75. doi: 10.1083/jcb.200911024. PubMed 20696706.
Backbone
  Vector backbone: mCh-alpha tubulin (Addgene plasmid 49149)
  Backbone manufacturer: Voeltz lab
  Vector type: Mammalian Expression
  Selectable markers: Neomycin (select with G418)
Growth in bacteria
  Bacterial resistance: Kanamycin, 50 μg/mL
  Growth temperature: 37°C
  Growth strain: DH5alpha
  Copy number: Unknown
Gene/Insert
  Gene/Insert name: Rab5 (alt name: RAB5B, member RAS oncogene family)
  Species: H. sapiens (human)
  Entrez Gene: RAB5B
  Promoter: CMV
  Tag / fusion protein: mCherry (N terminal on backbone)
  Cloning method: Unknown
  Sequencing primers: 5′ mCherry-F (ccccgtaatgcagaagaaga)
Terms and licenses: Academic/Nonprofit Terms; Industry Terms: Not Available to Industry
How to cite: mCh-Rab5 was a gift from Gia Voeltz (Addgene plasmid # 49201 ; http://n2t.net/addgene:49201 ; RRID:Addgene_49201)
