>Addgene plasmid #49201 | mCh-Rab5 | addgene partial sequence | sequence record 73618 | mCherry-F 5'-ccccgtaatgcagaagaaga-3'
CTCCTCCGAGCGGATGTACCCCGAGGACGGCGCCCTGAAGGGCGAGATCAAGCAGAGGCTGAAGCTGAAG
GACGGCGGCCACTACGACGCTGAGGTCAAGACCACCTACAAGGCCAAGAAGCCCGTGCAGCTGCCCGGCG
CCTACAACGTCAACATCAAGTTGGACATCACCTCCCACAACGAGGACTACACCATCGTGGAACAGTACGA
ACGCGCCGAGGGCCGCCACTCCACCGGCGGCATGGACGAGCTGTACAAGAGATCCACTAGCAGAAGCACA
GCTAGGCCCAATGGGCAACCCCAGGCCAGCAAAATTTGCCAGTTCAAATTGGTCCTGCTGGGAGAATCTG
CAGTGGGAAAGTCAAGCCTGGTATTACGTTTTGTCAAAGGGCAGTTCCATGAGTACCAGGAGAGCACCAT
TGGAGCGGCCTTCCTCACCCAGTCCGTTTGTCTAGATGACACAACAGTGAAGTTTGAGATCTGGGACACA
GCTGGGCAGGAGCGATATCACAGCTTAGCCCCCATGTACTACAGGGGTGCCCAAGCTGCAATCGTGGTTT
ACGACATTACTAATCAGGAAACCTTTGCCCGAGCAAAGACATGGGTGAAGGAACTACAGCGACAGGCCAG
TCCTAGCATCGTTATTGCCCTGGCAGGGAACAAAGCTGACCTGGCCAACAAACGTATGGTGGAGTATGAA
GAGGCCCAGGCATATGCAGATGACAACAGCTTATTGTTCATGGAGACTTCAGCCAAGACAGCTATGAACG
TGAATGATCTCTTCCTGGCAATAGCTAAGAAGTTGCCAAAGAGTGAACCCCAGAATCTGGGAGGTGCAGC
AGGCCGAAGCCGGGGTGTGGATCTCCATGAACAGTCCCAGCAGAACAAGAGCCAGTGTTGTAGCAACTGA
GGTACCGCGGGCCCGGGATCCACCGGTCATGGTGAGCAAGGGCGCCGAGCTGTTCACCGGCATCGTGCCC
ATCCTGATCGA
