>Addgene plasmid #49201 | mCh-Rab5 | addgene partial sequence | sequence record 73830 | CMV-F 5'-CGCAAATGGGCGGTAGGCGTG-3'
CTATATAAGCAGAGCTGGTTTAGTGAACCGTCAGATCCGCTAGCATGGTGAGCAAGGGCGAGGAGGATAA
CATGGCCATCATCAAGGAGTTCATGCGCTTCAAGGTGCACATGGAGGGCTCCGTGAACGGCCACGAGTTC
GAGATCGAGGGCGAGGGCGAGGGCCGCCCCTACGAGGGCACCCAGACCGCCAAGCTGAAGGTGACCAAGG
GTGGCCCCCTGCCCTTCGCCTGGGACATCCTGTCCCCTCAGTTCATGTACGGCTCCAAGGCCTACGTGAA
GCACCCCGCCGACATCCCCGACTACTTGAAGCTGTCCTTCCCCGAGGGCTTCAAGTGGGAGCGCGTGATG
AACTTCGAGGACGGCGGCGTGGTGACCGTGACCCAGGACTCCTCCCTGCAGGACGGCGAGTTCATCTACA
AGGTGAAGCTGCGCGGCACCAACTTCCCCTCCGACGGCCCCGTAATGCAGAAGAAGACCATGGGCTGGGA
GGCCTCCTCCGAGCGGATGTACCCCGAGGACGGCGCCCTGAAGGGCGAGATCAAGCAGAGGCTGAAGCTG
AAGGACGGCGGCCACTACGACGCTGAGGTCAAGACCACCTACAAGGCCAAGAAGCCCGTGCAGCTGCCCG
GCGCCTACAACGTCAACATCAAGTTGGACATCACCTCCCACAACGAGGACTACACCATCGTGGAACAGTA
CGAACGCGCCGAGGGCCGCCACTCCACCGGCGGCATGGACGAGCTGTACAAGAGATCCACTAGCAGAAGC
ACAGCTAGGCCCAATGGGCAACCCCAGGCCAGCAAAATTTGCCAGTTCAAATTGGTCCTGCTGGGAGAAT
CTGCAGTGGGAAAGTCAAGCCTGGTATTACGTTTTGTCAAAGGGCAGTTCCATGAGTACCAGGAGAGCAC
CATTGGAGCGGCCTTCCTCACCCAGTCCGTTTGTCTAGATGACACAACAGTGAAGTTTGAGATCTGGGAC
ACAGCTGGGCAGGAGCG
