>Addgene plasmid #49201 | mCh-Rab5 | addgene partial sequence | sequence record 73831 | mCherry-R 5'-TTGGTCACCTTCAGCTTGG-3'
GTAGGGGCGGCCCTCGCCCTCGCCCTCGATCTCGAACTCGTGGCCGTTCACGGAGCCCTCCATGTGCACC
TTGAAGCGCATGAACTCCTTGATGATGGCCATGTTATCCTCCTCGCCCTTGCTCACCATGCTAGCGGATC
TGACGGTTCACTAAACCAGCTCTGCTTATATAGACCTCCCACCGTACACGCCTACCGCCCATTTGCGTCA
ATGGGGCGGAGTTGTTACGACATTTTGGAAAGTCCCGTTGATTTTGGTGCCAAAACAAACTCCCATTGAC
GTCAATGGGGTGGAGACTTGGAAATCCCCGTGAGTCAAACCGCTATCCACGCCCATTGATGTACTGCCAA
AACCGCATCACCATGGTAATAGCGATGACTAATACGTAGATGTACTGCCAAGTAGGAAAGTCCCATAAGG
TCATGTACTGGGCATAATGCCAGGCGGGCCATTTACCGTCATTGACGTCAATAGGGGGCGTACTTGGCAT
ATGATACACTTGATGTACTGCCAAGTGGGCAGTTTACCGTAAATACTCCACCCATTGACGTCAATGGAAA
GTCCCTATTGGCGTTACTATGGGAACATACGTCATTATTGACGTCAATGGGCGGGGGTCGTTGGGCGGTC
AGCCAGGCGGGCCATTTACCGTAAGTTATGTAACGCGGAACTCCATATATGGGCTATGAACTAATGACCC
CGTAATTGATTACTATTAATAACTAATGCATGGCGGTAATACGGTTATCCACAGAATCAGGGGATAACGC
AGGAAAGAACATGTGAGCAAAAGGCCAGCAAAAGGCCAGGAACCGTAAAAAGGCCGCGTTGCTGGCGTTT
TTCCATAGGCTCCGCCCCCC
